Addgene plasmid #117762: pLD3 translation factors
Purpose: BioBrick encoding cistrons 22-30 in pET for preparation of PURE 3.0 translation system from E. coli
Depositing lab: Anthony Forster. Depositing organization: Uppsala University. Publication: De novo design and synthesis of a 30-cistron translation-factor module. Shepherd TR, Du L, Liljeruhm J, Samudyata, Wang J, Sjodin MOD, Wetterhall M, Yomo T, Forster AC. Nucleic Acids Res. 2017 Oct 13;45(18):10895-10905. doi: 10.1093/nar/gkx753. PubMed 28977654.
Backbone
  Vector backbone: BioBrick pET-24a(+)
  Backbone size w/o insert (bp): 5018
  Total vector size (bp): 23386
  Vector type: Escherichia coli
  Selectable markers: tetracycline
Growth in bacteria
  Bacterial resistance: Kanamycin, 50 μg/mL
  Growth temperature: 37°C
  Growth strain: NEB Stable
  Copy number: High Copy
Gene/Insert
  Gene/Insert name: Translation factor cistrons 22-30
  Species: Escherichia coli
  Insert size (bp): 18400
Terms and licenses: Academic/Nonprofit Terms; Industry Terms: Not Available to Industry
Depositor comments: The plasmid can be prone to recombination. The depositing lab suggests selecting multiple clones for restriction digest analysis as described in the publication prior to proceeding.
How to cite: pLD3 translation factors was a gift from Anthony Forster (Addgene plasmid # 117762 ; http://n2t.net/addgene:117762 ; RRID:Addgene_117762)
