[The description below was written by a language model from this plasmid's Addgene catalogue record.]
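Description:
pLD3 translation factors is a large Escherichia coli expression plasmid of about 23.4 kb, built on a BioBrick-adapted version of pET-24a(+) (roughly 5 kb without insert). It carries an approximately 18.4 kb insert of E. coli origin comprising cistrons 22 to 30 of a de novo designed, 30-cistron translation-factor module. The plasmid is maintained in bacteria under kanamycin selection and is recorded as high copy. The record also lists tetracycline as a selectable marker, but gives no detail on where such a marker sits or how it is used. No feature table accompanies the entry, so the identity of the nine individual cistrons, their order, any affinity tags, and the exact promoter, ribosome-binding site and terminator arrangement are not stated. pET-24a(+) vectors conventionally use a T7 promoter with lac operator control, but whether this holds for each cistron here cannot be confirmed from the record.

The stated purpose is to produce the protein components of the PURE 3.0 reconstituted cell-free translation system from E. coli. By consolidating many translation-factor genes onto a few multi-cistron BioBrick plasmids, the design lets groups of factors be expressed together rather than from a separate plasmid for each protein. pLD3 supplies the final block of the 30-cistron set, so the other cistrons presumably reside on companion constructs. The depositor notes that the plasmid can be prone to recombination, as can occur in a large construct with repeated regulatory elements, and advises checking several clones by restriction digest. Its listing in a recombination-reducing strain fits this caution.
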