>Addgene plasmid #117762 | pLD3 translation factors | addgene full sequence | sequence record 316088 | Addgene NGS Result
GCAATAACTAGCATAACCCCTTGGGGCCTCTAAACGGGTCTTGAGGGGTTTTTTGCTGAAAGGAGGAACT
ACTAGAGCGATCCCGCGAAATTAATACGACTCACTATAGGGGAATTGTGAGCGGATAACAATTCCCCACT
AGAAATAATTTTGTTTAACTTTAAGAAGGAGATATACATATGCGTACTAGCCAATACCTGCTCTCCACTC
TCAAGGAGACACCTGCCGACGCCGAGGTGATCAGCCATCAGCTGATGCTGCGCGCCGGGATGATCCGCAA
GCTGGCCTCCGGGTTATATACCTGGCTGCCGACCGGCGTGCGCGTTCTGAAAAAAGTCGAAAACATCGTG
CGTGAAGAGATGAACAACGCCGGTGCGATCGAGGTGTCGATGCCGGTGGTTCAGCCAGCCGATTTGTGGC
AAGAGAGTGGTCGTTGGGAACAGTACGGTCCGGAACTGCTGCGTTTTGTTGACCGTGGCGAGCGTCCGTT
CGTACTCGGCCCAACTCATGAAGAAGTTATCACTGACCTGATTCGTAACGAGCTTAGCTCTTACAAACAG
CTGCCGCTGAACTTCTATCAGATCCAGACCAAGTTCCGCGACGAAGTGCGTCCGCGTTTCGGCGTCATGC
GTTCCCGCGAGTTCCTGATGAAAGATGCTTACTCTTTCCATACTTCTCAGGAATCCCTGCAAGAAACCTA
CGATGCAATGTATGCGGCCTACAGCAAAATCTTCAGCCGCATGGGGCTGGATTTCCGCGCCGTACAAGCC
GACACCGGTTCTATCGGCGGCAGCGCCTCTCACGAGTTCCAGGTGCTGGCGCAGAGCGGTGAAGACGATG
TGGTCTTCTCCGACACCTCTGACTATGCAGCGAACATTGAACTGGCAGAAGCTATCGCGCCGAAAGAACC
GCGCGCTGCTGCTACCCAGGAAATGACGCTGGTTGATACGCCGAACGCGAAAACCATCGCGGAACTGGTT
GAACAGTTCAATCTGCCGATTGAGAAAACGGTTAAGACTCTGCTGGTTAAAGCGGTTGAAGGCAGCAGCT
TCCCGCAGGTTGCGCTGCTGGTGCGCGGTGATCACGAGCTGAACGAAGTTAAAGCAGAAAAACTGCCGCA
GGTTGCAAGCCCGCTGACTTTCGCGACCGAAGAAGAAATCCGTGCCGTGGTTAAAGCCGGTCCGGGTTCA
CTGGGTCCGGTAAACATGCCGATTCCGGTGGTGATTGACCGTACCGTTGCGGCGATGAGTGATTTCGCTG
CTGGTGCTAACATCGATGGTAAACACTACTTCGGCATCAACTGGGATCGCGATGTCGCTACCCCGGAAGT
TGCAGATATCCGTAACGTGGTGGCTGGCGATCCAAGCCCGGATGGCCAGGGTAGGCTGCTGATCAAACGT
GGTATCGAAGTTGGTCACATCTTCCAGCTGGGTACCAAGTACTCCGAAGCACTGAAAGCCTCCGTACAGG
GTGAAGATGGCCGTAACCAAATCCTGACGATGGGTTGCTACGGTATCGGGGTAACGCGTGTGGTAGCTGC
GGCGATTGAGCAGAACTACGACGAACGAGGCATCGTATGGCCTGACGCTATCGCGCCGTTCCAGGTGGCG
ATTCTGCCGATGAACATGCACAAATCCTTCCGCGTACAAGAGCTTGCTGAGAAACTGTACAGCGAACTGC
GTGCACAAGGTATCGAAGTGCTGCTGGATGACCGCAAAGAGCGTCCGGGCGTGATGTTTGCTGATATGGA
ACTGATCGGTATTCCGCACACTATTGTGCTGGGCGACCGTAACCTCGACAACGACGATATCGAATATAAA
TATCGTCGCAACGGCGAGAAACAGTTAATTAAGACTGGTGACATCGTCGAATATCTGGTGAAACAGATTA
AAGGCCACCACCACCACCACCACTAATTATCTGTTAGTTTTTTTCTACTAGACTGCTAACAAAGCCCGAA
AGGAAGCTGAGTTGGCTGCTGCCACCGCTGAGCAATAACTAGCATAACCCCTTGGGGCCTCTAAACGGGT
CTTGAGGGGTTTTTTGCTGAAAGGAGGAACTACTAGAGCGATCCCGCGAAATTAATACGACTCACTATAG
GGGAATTGTGAGCGGATAACAATTCCCCACTAGAAATAATTTTGTTTAACTTTAAGAAGGAGATATACAT
ATGCAAAAGTTTGATACCAGGACCTTCCAGGGCTTGATCCTGACCTTACAGGATTACTGGGCTCGCCAGG
GCTGCACCATTGTTCAACCATTGGACATGGAAGTCGGCGCGGGAACCTCTCACCCAATGACCTGTCTGCG
CGAGCTGGGGCCAGAACCGATGGCGGCTGCTTATGTTCAGCCTTCTCGTCGCCCGACCGATGGTCGCTAC
GGCGAAAACCCCAACCGTTTACAGCACTACTATCAGTTCCAGGTGGTCATTAAGCCATCGCCGGACAATA
TTCAGGAGCTGTACCTCGGTTCTCTGAAAGAGCTGGGCATGGACCCGACTATTCACGACATCCGTTTCGT
GGAAGATAACTGGGAAAACCCGACGCTGGGTGCCTGGGGACTGGGCTGGGAAGTGTGGCTGAACGGCATG
GAAGTGACGCAGTTCACTTACTTCCAGCAGGTTGGTGGTCTGGAGTGTAAACCGGTTACCGGCGAGATCA
CCTACGGTCTGGAACGTCTGGCCATGTACATTCAGGGCGTAGACAGCGTTTACGACCTGGTCTGGAGCGA
CGGCCCGCTGGGTAAAACCACCTACGGCGACGTGTTCCATCAGAACGAAGTGGAGCAGTCCACTTACAAC
TTCGAATACGCGGATGTGGACTTCCTGTTCACCTGCTTCGAGCAGTACGAGAAAGAAGCGCAGCAGCTGC
TGGCGCTGGAAAATCCGCTGCCGCTGCCAGCCTACGAGCGTATTCTGAAAGCCGCCCACAGCTTCAACCT
GCTGGATGCGCGTAAAGCCATCTCCGTCACCGAGCGTCAGCGCTACATTCTGCGCATTCGCACCCTGACC
AAAGCAGTGGCAGAAGCATACTACGCTTCCCGTGAAGCCCTCGGCTTCCCGATGTGCAACAAAGATAAGT
AAGAGGCGGCTATGTCTGAGAAAACTTTTCTGGTGGAAATCGGCACTGAAGAGCTGCCACCAAAAGCACT
GCGCAGCCTGGCTGAGTCCTTTGCTGCGAACTTTACTGCGGAGCTGGATAACGCTGGCCTCGCACACGGC
ACCGTTCAATGGTTTGCTGCTCCGCGTCGTCTGGCGCTGAAAGTAGCTAACCTGGCGGAAGCGCAACCGG
ATCGTGAAATCGAAAAACGCGGCCCGGCGATTGCCCAGGCGTTCGACGCTGAAGGCAAACCGAGCAAAGC
GGCAGAAGGTTGGGCGCGTGGTTGCGGTATTACCGTTGACCAGGCTGAGCGTCTGACTACCGATAAAGGC
GAATGGCTGCTGTATCGCGCCCATGTGAAGGGCGAAAGCACCGAAGCACTGCTGCCGAATATGGTTGCGA
CTTCTCTGGCGAAACTGCCGATCCCGAAACTGATGCGTTGGGGCGCAAGCGACGTGCACTTCGTGCGTCC
GGTGCACACCGTGACCCTGCTGCTGGGCGACAAAGTCATTCCGGCAACCATTCTGGGCATTCAGTCCGAT
CGCGTGATTCGCGGCCACCGCTTTATGGGCGAGCCGGAGTTCACCATCGATAACGCCGATCAGTATCCGG
AAATCCTGCGTGAGCGTGGGAAAGTCATCGCCGATTACGAAGAACGTAAGGCGAAGATTAAAGCCGATGC
CGAAGAAGCAGCGCGTAAGATTGGCGGTAACGCTGACTTAAGCGAAAGCCTGCTGGAAGAAGTGGCTTCG
CTGGTGGAGTGGCCGGTCGTTCTGACCGCAAAGTTCGAAGAGAAGTTCCTCGCGGTGCCGGCTGAAGCGC
TGGTTTACACCATGAAAGGTGACCAGAAATACTTCCCGGTGTATGCGAACGACGGCAAACTGCTGCCGAA
CTTTATCTTCGTTGCCAACATCGAATCGAAAGATCCGCAGCAGATTATCTCCGGTAACGAGAAAGTCGTT
CGTCCGCGTCTGGCGGATGCCGAGTTCTTCTTCAACACCGACCGTAAAAAACGTCTTGAAGATAACCTGC
CGCGCCTGCAAACCGTGTTGTTCCAGCAACAGTTGGGGACGCTGCGCGACAAAACTGACCGCATCCAGGC
GCTGGCTGGCTGGATTGCTGAACAGATTGGCGCTGACGTTAACCACGCTACCCGTGCGGGTCTGCTGTCT
AAGTGCGACCTGATGACCAACATGGTCTTCGAGTTCACCGACACCCAGGGCGTTATGGGGATGCACTATG
CGCGTCACGATGGCGAAGCGGAAGATGTCGCGGTGGCGCTGAATGAGCAGTATCAGCCGCGTTTTGCTGG
TGATGACCTGCCGTCCAACCCAGTAGCTTGTGCGCTGGCGATTGCTGACAAGATGGATACCCTGGCGGGT
ATCTTCGGTATCGGTCAGCATCCGAAAGGCGACAAAGACCCGTTTGCGCTGCGTCGTGCCGCGCTTGGCG
TGCTGCGAATTATCGTTGAGAAGAACCTCAACCTTGATCTGCAAACGCTGACCGAAGAAGCGGTGCGTCT
GTATGGCGATAAGCTGACTAATGCCAACGTAGTTGATGATGTTATCGACTTTATGCTCGGTCGCTTCCGC
GCCTGGTATCAGGACGAAGGTTATACCGTTGACACCATCCAGGCGGTACTGGCGCGTCGTCCGACTCGTC
CGGCTGATTTCGATGCCCGTATGAAAGCGGTATCGCATTTCCGTACCCTGGATGCAGCTGCTGCACTGGC
GGCGGCGAACAAACGTGTATCTAACATTCTGGCGAAATCTGACGAAGTGCTGAGCGACCGCGTGAATGCC
TCTACCCTGAAAGAGCCGGAAGAAATTAAACTGGCGATGCAGGTTGTGGTGCTACGTGACAAGCTGGAGC
CGTACTTTACGGAAGGTCGTTACCAGGATGCGCTGGTCGAACTGGCTGAGCTGCGTGAACCGGTTGATGC
TTTCTTCGATAAAGTGATGGTCATGGTTGATGACAAAGAATTGCGTATCAACCGTCTGACCATGCTGGAG
AAACTGCGCGAACTGTTCCTGCGCGTTGCGGATATTTCGCTGTTGCAACACCACCACCACCACCACTAAT
TATCTGTTAGTTTTTTTCTACTAGACTGCTAACAAAGCCCGAAAGGAAGCTGAGTTGGCTGCTGCCACCG
CTGAGCAATAACTAGCATAACCCCTTGGGGCCTCTAAACGGGTCTTGAGGGGTTTTTTGCTGAAAGGAGG
AACTACTAGAGCGATCCCGCGAAATTAATACGACTCACTATAGGGGAATTGTGAGCGGATAACAATTCCC
CACTAGAAATAATTTTGTTTAACTTTAAGAAGGAGATATACATATGAAAATCAAAACTCGCTTCGCGCCA
AGCCCAACAGGCTATCTGCACGTTGGCGGCGCGCGTACTGCTCTTTACTCCTGGCTTTTTGCACGTAACC
ACGGCGGTGAGTTCGTGCTGCGTATTGAAGACACCGATCTTGAGCGTTCCACGCCGGAAGCTATCGAAGC
CATTATGGATGGCATGAACTGGCTGAGCCTGGAGTGGGATGAAGGTCCGTACTACCAGACCAAACGTTTT
GATCGCTACAACGCGGTGATCGATCAGATGCTGGAAGAGGGCACTGCTTATAAATGCTATTGCTCTAAAG
AGCGCCTGGAAGCGCTGCGCGAAGAGCAAATGGCGAAAGGTGAGAAGCCGCGTTATGACGGTCGCTGCCG
CCACAGCCATGAGCATCATGCTGATGATGAACCGTGTGTTGTACGTTTTGCTAACCCGCAGGAAGGTTCT
GTTGTTTTTGACGATCAGATCCGTGGTCCGATCGAGTTCAGCAACCAGGAACTGGACGATCTTATTATCC
GCCGTACCGATGGTTCCCCAACCTATAACTTCTGTGTGGTTGTCGATGACTGGGATATGGAAATCACCCA
CGTTATCCGTGGCGAAGACCATATCAACAACACGCCACGCCAGATCAACATTCTTAAGGCCCTGAAAGCG
CCGGTGCCGGTTTACGCGCACGTTTCTATGATCAATGGCGATGACGGTAAAAAACTGTCCAAACGTCACG
GGGCAGTCAGCGTAATGCAGTATCGTGATGACGGTTATTTGCCAGAAGCACTGCTGAACTATCTGGTGCG
TCTGGGCTGGTCCCACGGCGATCAGGAAATCTTCACTCGTGAAGAGATGATCAAATACTTCACTTTGAAT
GCCGTCAGCAAATCTGCCAGTGCGTTCAACACCGACAAGCTGCTGTGGCTGAACCATCACTACATTAACG
CGCTGCCGCCGGAGTATGTTGCTACTCACTTACAGTGGCACATTGAGCAGGAAAATATCGATACCCGTAA
CGGCCCGCAGCTGGCTGATCTGGTGAAACTGCTGGGCGAACGCTGCAAGACGCTGAAAGAGATGGCACAG
AGCTGCCGTTATTTCTACGAAGATTTTGCTGAGTTCGATGCCGACGCCGCGAAAAAACATCTGCGTCCGG
TAGCGCGTCAGCCGCTGGAAGTGGTTCGTGACAAACTGGCCGCGATTACTGACTGGACCGCTGAAAACGT
TCATCACGCTATTCAGGCGACGGCGGATGAGCTGGAAGTGGGTATGGGTAAAGTTGGTATGCCGCTGCGT
GTCGCCGTAACCGGTGCGGGGCAGTCTCCAGCACTGGATGTTACCGTTCACGCAATCGGTAAGACCCGCA
GTATCGAGCGTATCAACAAAGCGCTGGATTTTATTGCTGAACGCGAAAATCAGCAGCACCACCACCACCA
CCACTAATTATCTGTTAGTTTTTTTCTACTAGACTGCTAACAAAGCCCGAAAGGAAGCTGAGTTGGCTGC
TGCCACCGCTGAGCAATAACTAGCATAACCCCTTGGGGCCTCTAAACGGGTCTTGAGGGGTTTTTTGCTG
AAAGGAGGAACTACTAGAGCGATCCCGCGAAATTAATACGACTCACTATAGGGGAATTGTGAGCGGATAA
CAATTCCCCACTAGAAATAATTTTGTTTAACTTTAAGAAGGAGATATACATATGCACCACCACCACCACC
ACACGTTGTCTCCTTATTTGCAAGAGGTGGCGAAGCGCCGCACTTTTGCCATTATTTCTCACCCGGACGC
CGGTAAGACTACCATCACCGAGAAGGTGCTGCTGTTCGGACAGGCCATTCAGACCGCCGGTACAGTAAAA
GGCCGTGGTTCCAACCAGCACGCTAAGTCGGACTGGATGGAGATGGAAAAGCAGCGTGGGATCTCCATTA
CTACGTCTGTGATGCAGTTTCCGTATCACGATTGCCTGGTTAACCTGCTCGACACCCCGGGGCACGAAGA
CTTCTCGGAAGATACCTATCGTACCCTGACGGCGGTGGACTGCTGCCTGATGGTTATCGACGCCGCAAAA
GGTGTTGAAGATCGTACCCGTAAGCTGATGGAAGTTACCCGTCTGCGCGACACGCCGATCCTCACCTTTA
TGAACAAACTTGACCGTGATATCCGCGACCCGATGGAGCTGCTCGATGAAGTTGAGAACGAGCTGAAAAT
CGGCTGTGCGCCGATCACCTGGCCGATTGGCTGCGGCAAGCTGTTTAAAGGCGTTTACCACCTTTATAAA
GACGAAACCTATCTCTATCAGAGCGGTAAAGGCCACACCATTCAGGAAGTCCGCATTGTTAAAGGGCTGA
ATAACCCGGATCTCGATGCTGCGGTTGGTGAAGATCTGGCACAGCAGCTGCGTGACGAACTGGAACTGGT
GAAAGGCGCGTCTAACGAGTTCGACAAAGAGCTGTTCCTTGCGGGCGAAATCACTCCGGTATTCTTCGGT
ACTGCGCTGGGTAACTTCGGCGTCGATCACATGTTGGATGGCCTGGTGGAGTGGGCACCTGCGCCGATGC
CGCGTCAGACTGATACCCGTACCGTAGAAGCGAGCGAAGATAAGTTTACCGGCTTCGTATTTAAAATCCA
GGCCAACATGGACCCGAAACACCGCGACCGCGTGGCGTTTATGCGTGTGGTGTCCGGTAAATATGAAAAA
GGCATGAAACTGCGCCAGGTGCGCACTGCGAAAGATGTGGTGATCTCCGACGCGCTGACCTTTATGGCGG
GTGACCGTTCGCACGTTGAAGAAGCGTATCCGGGCGATATCCTCGGCCTGCACAACCACGGCACCATTCA
GATCGGCGACACCTTTACCCAGGGTGAGATGATGAAGTTCACCGGTATTCCGAACTTCGCACCAGAACTG
TTCCGTCGTATCCGCCTGAAAGATCCGCTGAAGCAAAAACAGCTGCTCAAAGGGCTGGTACAGCTTTCCG
AAGAGGGCGCGGTGCAGGTGTTCCGTCCAATCTCCAACAACGATCTGATCGTTGGTGCAGTTGGTGTGCT
GCAATTTGATGTGGTGGTAGCGCGCCTGAAGAGCGAATACAACGTTGAAGCAGTGTATGAGTCAGTCAAC
GTTGCCACTGCCCGCTGGGTAGAATGTGCAGACGCGAAGAAGTTCGAAGAGTTCAAGCGTAAGAACGAAA
GCCAACTGGCGCTTGATGGCGGCGATAACCTCGCTTACATCGCTACCAGCATGGTCAACCTGCGCCTGGC
ACAGGAACGTTATCCGGACGTTCAGTTCCACCAGACCCGCGAGCATTAATTATCTGTTAGTTTTTTTCTA
CTAGACTGCTAACAAAGCCCGAAAGGAAGCTGAGTTGGCTGCTGCCACCGCTGAGCAATAACTAGCATAA
CCCCTTGGGGCCTCTAAACGGGTCTTGAGGGGTTTTTTGCTGAAAGGAGGAACTACTAGAGCGATCCCGC
GAAATTAATACGACTCACTATAGGGGAATTGTGAGCGGATAACAATTCCCCACTAGAAATAATTTTGTTT
AACTTTAAGAAGGAGATATACATATGTTTGAAATTAATCCGGTAAATAATCGCATTCAGGACCTCACGGA
ACGCTCCGACGTTCTTAGGGGGTATCTTGACTACGACGCCAAGAAAGAGCGTCTGGAAGAAGTAAACGCC
GAGCTGGAACAGCCGGATGTCTGGAACGAACCCGAACGCGCACAGGCGCTGGGTAAAGAGCGTTCCTCCC
TCGAAGCCGTTGTCGACACCCTCGACCAAATGAAACAGGGGCTGGAAGATGTTTCTGGTCTGCTGGAACT
GGCTGTAGAAGCTGACGACGAAGAAACCTTTAACGAAGCCGTTGCTGAACTCGACGCCCTGGAAGAAAAA
CTGGCGCAGCTTGAGTTCCGCCGTATGTTCTCTGGCGAATATGACAGCGCCGACTGCTACCTCGATATTC
AGGCGGGGTCTGGCGGTACGGAAGCACAGGACTGGGCGAGCATGCTTGAGCGTATGTATCTGCGCTGGGC
AGAATCGCGTGGTTTCAAAACTGAAATCATCGAAGAGTCGGAAGGTGAAGTGGCGGGTATTAAATCCGTG
ACGATCAAAATCTCCGGCGATTACGCTTACGGCTGGCTGCGTACAGAAACCGGCGTTCACCGCCTGGTGC
GTAAAAGCCCGTTTGACTCCGGCGGTCGTCGCCACACGTCGTTCAGCTCCGCGTTTGTTTATCCGGAAGT
TGATGATGATATTGATATCGAAATCAACCCGGCGGATCTGCGCATTGACGTTTATCGCGCGTCCGGCGCG
GGCGGTCAGCACGTTAACCGTACCGAATCTGCGGTGCGTATTACCCACATCCCGACCGGGATCGTGACCC
AGTGCCAGAACGACCGTTCCCAGCACAAGAACAAAGATCAGGCCATGAAGCAGATGAAAGCGAAGCTTTA
TGAACTGGAGATGCAGAAGAAAAATGCCGAGAAACAGGCGATGGAAGATAACAAATCCGACATCGGCTGG
GGCAGCCAGATTCGTTCTTATGTCCTTGATGACTCCCGCATTAAAGATCTGCGCACCGGGGTAGAAACCC
GCAACACGCAGGCCGTGCTGGACGGCAGCCTGGATCAATTTATCGAAGCAAGTTTGAAAGCAGGGTTACA
CCACCACCACCACCACTAATTATCTGTTAGTTTTTTTCTACTAGACTGCTAACAAAGCCCGAAAGGAAGC
TGAGTTGGCTGCTGCCACCGCTGAGCAATAACTAGCATAACCCCTTGGGGCCTCTAAACGGGTCTTGAGG
GGTTTTTTGCTGAAAGGAGGAACTACTAGAGCGATCCCGCGAAATTAATACGACTCACTATAGGGGAATT
GTGAGCGGATAACAATTCCCCACTAGAAATAATTTTGTTTAACTTTAAGAAGGAGATATACAT
[555 nt withheld, positions 10354-10908]
CACCACCACCACCACCACTAATTATCTGTTAGTTTTTTTCTACTAGACTGCTAACAAAGCCCGAAAGGAA
GCTGAGTTGGCTGCTGCCACCGCTGAGCAATAACTAGCATAACCCCTTGGGGCCTCTAAACGGGTCTTGA
GGGGTTTTTTGCTGAAAGGAGGAACTACTAGAGCGATCCCGCGAAATTAATACGACTCACTATAGGGGAA
TTGTGAGCGGATAACAATTCCCCACTAGAAATAATTTTGTTTAACTTTAAGAAGGAGATATACATATGGC
TCGTACAACACCCATCGCACGCTACCGTAACATCGGTATCAGTGCGCACATCGACGCCGGTAAAACCACT
ACTACCGAACGTATTCTGTTCTACACCGGTGTAAACCATAAAATCGGTGAAGTTCATGACGGCGCTGCAA
CCATGGACTGGATGGAGCAGGAGCAGGAACGTGGTATTACCATCACTTCCGCTGCGACTACTGCATTCTG
GTCTGGTATGGCTAAGCAGTATGAGCCGCATCGCATCAACATCATCGACACCCCGGGGCACGTTGACTTC
ACAATCGAAGTAGAACGTTCCATGCGTGTTCTCGATGGTGCGGTAATGGTTTACTGCGCAGTTGGTGGTG
TTCAGCCGCAGTCTGAAACCGTATGGCGTCAGGCAAACAAATATAAAGTTCCGCGCATTGCGTTCGTTAA
CAAAATGGACCGCATGGGTGCGAACTTCCTGAAAGTTGTTAACCAGATCAAAACCCGTCTGGGCGCGAAC
CCGGTTCCGCTGCACCTGGCGATTGGTGCTGAAGAACATTTCACCGGTGTTGTTGACCTGGTGAAAATGA
AAGCTATCAACTGGAACGACGCTGACCAGGGCGTAACCTTCGAATACGAAGATATCCCGGCAGACATGGT
TGAACTGGCTAACGAATGGCACCAGAACCTGATCGAATCCGCAGCTGAAGCTTCTGAAGAGCTGATGGAA
AAATACCTGGGTGGTGAAGAACTGACTGAAGCAGAAATCAAAGGTGCTCTGCGTCAGCGCGTTCTGAACA
ACGAAATCATCCTGGTAACCTGTGGTTCTGCGTTCAAGAACAAAGGTGTTCAGGCGATGCTGGATGCGGT
AATTGATTACCTGCCATCCCCGGTTGACGTACCTGCGATCAACGGTATCCTGGACGACGGTAAAGACACT
CCGGCTGAACGTCACGCAAGTGATGACGAGCCGTTCTCTGCACTGGCGTTCAAAATCGCTACCGACCCGT
TTGTTGGTAACCTGACCTTCTTCCGTGTTTACTCCGGTGTGGTTAACTCTGGTGATACCGTACTGAACTC
CGTGAAAGCTGCACGTGAGCGTTTCGGTCGTATCGTTCAGATGCACGCTAACAAACGTGAAGAGATCAAA
GAAGTTCGCGCGGGCGACATCGCTGCTGCTATCGGTCTGAAAGACGTAACCACTGGTGACACCCTGTGTG
ACCCGGATGCGCCGATCATTCTGGAACGTATGGAGTTCCCTGAGCCGGTAATCTCCATCGCAGTTGAACC
GAAAACCAAAGCTGACCAGGAAAAAATGGGTCTGGCTCTGGGCCGTCTGGCTAAAGAAGACCCGTCTTTC
CGTGTATGGACTGACGAAGAATCTAACCAGACCATCATCGCGGGTATGGGCGAACTGCACCTCGACATCA
TCGTTGACCGTATGAAGCGTGAGTTCAACGTTGAAGCGAACGTAGGTAAACCGCAGGTTGCTTACCGTGA
AACTATCCGCCAGAAAGTTACCGATGTTGAAGGTAAACACGCGAAACAGTCTGGTGGTCGTGGTCAGTAT
GGTCATGTTGTTATCGACATGTACCCGCTGGAGCCGGGTTCAAACCCGAAAGGCTACGAGTTCATCAACG
ACATTAAAGGTGGTGTAATCCCTGGCGAATACATCCCGGCCGTTGATAAAGGTATCCAGGAACAGCTGAA
AGCAGGTCCGCTGGCAGGCTACCCGGTAGTAGACATGGGTATTCGTCTGCACTTCGGTTCTTACCATGAC
GTTGACTCCTCTGAACTGGCGTTTAAACTGGCTGCTTCTATCGCCTTTAAAGAAGGCTTTAAGAAAGCGA
AACCAGTTCTGCTTGAGCCGATCATGAAGGTTGAAGTAGAAACTCCGGAAGAGAACACCGGTGACGTTAT
CGGTGACTTGAGCCGTCGTCGTGGTATGCTCAAAGGTCAGGAATCTGAAGTTACTGGCGTTAAGATCCAC
GCTGAAGTACCGCTGTCTGAAATGTTCGGATACGCAACTCAGCTGCGTTCTCTGACCAAAGGTCGTGCAT
CATACACTATGGAGTTCCTGAAGTATGATGAAGCGCCGAGTAACGTTGCTCAGGCCGTAATTGAAGCCCG
TGGTAAACACCACCACCACCACCACTAATTATCTGTTAGTTTTTTTCTACTAGACTGCTAACAAAGCCCG
AAAGGAAGCTGAGTTGGCTGCTGCCACCGCTGAGCAATAACTAGCATAACCCCTTGGGGCCTCTAAACGG
GTCTTGAGGGGTTTTTTGCTGAAAGGAGGAACTACTAGAGCGATCCCGCGAAATTAATACGACTCACTAT
AGGGGAATTGTGAGCGGATAACAATTCCCCACTAGAAATAATTTTGTTTAACTTTAAGAAGGAGATATAC
ATATGCACCACCACCACCACCACACAGATGTAACGATTAAAACGCTGGCCGCAGAGCGACAGACCTCCGT
GGAACGCCTGGTACAGCAATTTGCTGATGCAGGTATCCGGAAGTCTGCTGACGACTCTGTGTCTGCACAA
GAGAAACAGACTTTGATTGACCACCTGAATCAGAAAAACTCAGGCCCGGACAAATTGACGCTGCAACGTA
AAACACGCAGCACCCTTAACATTCCTGGTACCGGTGGAAAAAGCAAATCGGTACAAATCGAAGTCCGCAA
GAAACGCACCTTTGTGAAACGCGATCCGCAAGAGGCTGAACGCCTTGCAGCGGAAGAGCAAGCGCAGCGT
GAAGCGGAAGAGCAAGCCCGTCGTGAGGCAGAAGAATCGGCTAAACGCGAGGCGCAACAAAAAGCTGAAC
GTGAGGCCGCAGAACAAGCTAAGCGTGAAGCTGCTGAACAAGCGAAACGTGAAGCTGCGGAAAAAGACAA
AGTGAGCAATCAACAAGACGATATGACTAAAAACGCCCAGGCTGAAAAAGCCCGCCGTGAGCAGGAAGCT
GCGGAGCTCAAGCGTAAAGCTGAAGAAGAAGCGCGTCGTAAACTCGAAGAAGAAGCACGTCGCGTTGCTG
AAGAAGCACGTCGTATGGCGGAAGAAAACAAATGGACTGATAACGCGGAACCGACTGAAGATTCCAGCGA
TTATCACGTCACTACTTCTCAACATGCTCGCCAGGCAGAAGACGAAAGCGATCGTGAAGTCGAAGGCGGC
CGTGGCCGTGGTCGTAACGCGAAAGCAGCGCGTCCGAAGAAAGGCAACAAACACGCTGAATCAAAAGCTG
ATCGTGAAGAAGCACGCGCAGCAGTACGTGGCGGTAAAGGCGGAAAACGTAAAGGTTCTTCGCTGCAACA
AGGCTTCCAGAAGCCTGCTCAGGCCGTTAACCGTGACGTTGTGATCGGCGAAACTATCACCGTTGGCGAA
CTGGCGAACAAGATGGCGGTTAAAGGCTCTCAGGTCATCAAAGCGATGATGAAACTGGGCGCAATGGCAA
CCATCAACCAGGTTATCGATCAGGAAACCGCACAGCTGGTTGCTGAAGAGATGGGCCATAAAGTTATCCT
GCGTCGTGAAAACGAGCTGGAAGAGGCGGTAATGAGCGACCGTGACACGGGTGCTGCGGCTGAACCGCGC
GCGCCGGTTGTGACCATCATGGGTCACGTTGACCACGGTAAAACCTCTCTGCTGGACTACATTCGTTCAA
CGAAAGTGGCCTCTGGCGAAGCGGGCGGCATTACCCAGCACATTGGTGCATACCACGTTGAAACTGAAAA
CGGCATGATCACCTTCCTGGACACCCCGGGGCACGCCGCGTTTACTTCAATGCGTGCTCGTGGTGCGCAG
GCAACGGACATCGTAGTCCTGGTTGTTGCTGCCGACGACGGTGTGATGCCGCAGACCATCGAAGCAATCC
AGCACGCGAAAGCGGCGCAGGTACCGGTGGTGGTTGCAGTGAACAAGATCGATAAACCAGAAGCTGATCC
GGATCGCGTTAAGAACGAACTCTCCCAGTACGGCATCCTGCCGGAAGAGTGGGGCGGTGAAAGCCAGTTC
GTACACGTATCTGCGAAAGCGGGTACCGGTATCGATGAACTGCTGGACGCTATCCTGCTGCAAGCGGAAG
TTCTGGAGCTGAAAGCGGTACGTAAAGGTATGGCGAGCGGTGCGGTTATCGAATCCTTCCTCGATAAAGG
TCGTGGTCCGGTTGCTACCGTTCTGGTACGTGAAGGTACTCTGCACAAGGGCGATATCGTTCTGTGTGGC
TTCGAATACGGTCGTGTTCGTGCGATGCGTAACGAACTGGGTCAGGAAGTGCTGGAAGCGGGTCCGTCCA
TTCCGGTGGAAATCCTCGGCCTGTCCGGCGTACCGGCTGCGGGTGATGAAGTTACCGTTGTACGTGACGA
GAAGAAAGCGCGTGAAGTTGCACTCTATCGTCAGGGTAAGTTCCGCGAAGTTAAACTGGCGCGTCAGCAG
AAATCTAAACTCGAGAACATGTTCGCCAACATGACCGAAGGCGAAGTTCACGAAGTGAATATCGTCCTGA
AGGCAGACGTACAGGGTTCTGTCGAAGCGATCTCCGACTCCTTGCTGAAACTGTCTACTGACGAAGTTAA
AGTGAAGATCATCGGTTCTGGCGTAGGTGGTATCACCGAAACCGACGCCACCCTGGCTGCGGCGTCCAAC
GCCATCCTGGTTGGCTTTAACGTACGTGCTGATGCCTCTGCACGTAAAGTGATTGAAGCGGAAAGCCTGG
ATCTGCGTTACTACTCCGTCATCTATAACCTGATTGACGAAGTGAAAGCGGCGATGAGCGGTATGCTGTC
TCCGGAACTGAAACAGCAGATTATCGGTCTGGCGGAAGTTCGTGACGTGTTCAAATCGCCGAAGTTTGGT
GCCATCGCAGGCTGTATGGTTACCGAAGGTGTGGTTAAACGTCACAACCCGATCCGCGTTCTGCGTGACA
ACGTGGTTATCTACGAAGGCGAGCTGGAGTCCCTGCGCCGCTTCAAAGATGACGTTAACGAAGTCCGTAA
CGGTATGGAATGTGGTATCGGCGTTAAGAACTACAACGACGTCCGCACTGGCGATGTGATCGAAGTATTC
GAAATCATCGAGATCCAACGTACCATTGCTTAATTATCTGTTAGTTTTTTTCTACTAGACTGCTAACAAA
GCCCGAAAGGAAGCTGAGTTGGCTGCTGCCACCGCTGAGCAATAACTAGCATAACCCCTTGGGGCCTCTA
AACGGGTCTTGAGGGGTTTTTTGCTGAAAGGAGGAACTACTAGTAGCGGCCGCTGCAGTCCGGATTGGCG
AATGGG
[124 nt withheld, positions 16445-16568]
C
[91 nt withheld, positions 16570-16660]
A
[49 nt withheld, positions 16662-16710]
CCTTTGACGTTGGAGTCCACGTTCTTT
[37 nt withheld, positions 16738-16774]
ACCCTATCTCGGTCTATTCTTTTGATTTATAAGGGATTTTGCCGATTTCGGCCTATTGGTTAAAAAATGA
GCTGATTTAACAAAAATTTAACGCGAATTTTAACAAAATATTAACGCTTACAATTTAGGTGGCACTTTTC
GGGGAAATGTGCGCGGAACCCCTATTTGTTTATTTTTCTAAATACATTCAAATATGTATCCGCTCATGAA
TTAATTCTTAGAAAAACTCATCGAGCATCAAATGAAACTGCAATTTATTCATATCAGGATTATCAATACC
ATATTTTTGAAAAAGCCGTTTCTGTAATGAAGGAGAAAACTCACCGAGGCAGTTCCATAGGATGGCAAGA
TCCTGGTATCGGTCTGCGATTCCGACTCGTCCAACATCAATACAACCTATTAATTTCCCCTCGTCAAAAA
TAAGGTTATCAAGTGAGAAATCACCATGAGTGACGACTGAATCCGGTGAGAATGGCAAAAGTTTATGCAT
TTCTTTCCAGACTTGTTCAACAGGCCAGCCATTACGCTCGTCATCAAAATCACTCGCATCAACCAAACCG
TTATTCATTCGTGATTGCGCCTGAGCGAGACGAAATACGCGATCGCTGTTAAAAGGACAATTACAAACAG
GAATCGAATGCAACCGGCGCAGGAACACTGCCAGCGCATCAACAATATTTTCACCTGAATCAGGATATTC
TTCTAATACCTGGAATGCTGTTTTCCCGGGGATCGCAGTGGTGAGTAACCATGCATCATCAGGAGTACGG
ATAAAATGCTTGATGGTCGGAAGAGGCATAAATTCCGTCAGCCAGTTTAGTCTGACCATCTCATCTGTAA
CATCATTGGCAACGCTACCTTTGCCATGTTTCAGAAACAACTCTGGCGCATCGGGCTTCCCATACAATCG
ATAGATTGTCGCACCTGATTGCCCGACATTATCGCGAGCCCATTTATACCCATATAAATCAGCATCCATG
TTGGAATTTAATCGCGGCCTAGAGCAAGACGTTTCCCGTTGAATATGGCTCATAACACCCCTTGTATTAC
TGTTTATGTAAGCAGACAGTTTTATTGTTCATGACCAAAATCCCTTAACGTGAGTTTTCGTTCCACTGAG
CGTCAGACCCCGTAGAAAAGATCAAAGGATCTTCTTGAGATCCTTTTTTTCTGCGCGTAATCTGCTGCTT
GCAAACAAAAAAACCACCGCTACCAGCGGTGGTTTGTTTGCCGGATCAAGAGCTACCAACTCTTTTTCAA
GGTAACTGGCTTCAGCAGAGCGCAGATACCAAATACTGTCCTTCTAGTGTAGCCGTAGTTAGGCCACCAC
TTCAAGAACTCTGTAGCACCGCCTACATACCTCGCTCTGCTAATCCTGTTACCAGTGGCTGCTGCCAGTG
GCGATAAGTCGTGTCTTACCGGGTTGGACTCAAGACGATAGTTACCGGATAAGGCGCAGCGGTCGGGCTG
AACGGGGGGTTCGTGCACACAGCCCAGCTTGGAGCGAACGACCTACACCGAACTGAGATACCTACAGCGT
GAGCTATGAGAAAGCGCCACGCTTCCCGAAGGGAGAAAGGCGGACAGGTATCCGGTAAGCGGCAGGGTCG
GAACAGGAGAGCGCACGAGGGAGCTTCCAGGGGGAAACGCCTGGTATCTTTATAGTCCTGTCGGGTTTCG
CCACCTCTGACTTGAGCGTCGATTTTTGTGATGCTCGTCAGGGGGGCGGAGCCTATGGAAAAACGCCAGC
AACGCGGCCTTTTTACGGTTCCTGGCCTTTTGCTGGCCTTTTGCTCACATGTTCTTTCCTGCGTTATCCC
CTGATTCTGTGGATAACCGTATTACCGCCTTTGAGTGAGCTGATACCGCTCGCCGCAGCCGAACGACCGA
GCGCAGCGAGTCAGTGAGCGAGGAAGCGGAAGAGCGCCTGATGCGGTATTTTCTCCTTACGCATCTGTGC
GGTATTTCACACCGCAATGGTGCACTCTCAGTACAATCTGCTCTGATGCCGCATAGTTAAGCCAGTATAC
ACTCCGCTATCGCTACGTGACTGGGTCATGGCTGCGCCCCGACACCCGCCAACACCCGCTGACGCGCCCT
GACGGGCTTGTCTGCTCCCGGCATCCGCTTACAGACAAGCTGTGACCGTCTCCGGGAGCTGCATGTGTCA
GAGGTTTTCACCGTCATCACCGAAACGCGCGAGGCAGCTGCGGTAAAGCTCATCAGCGTGGTCGTGAAGC
GATTCACAGATGTCTGCCTGTTCATCCGCGTCCAGCTCGTTGAGTTTCTCCAGAAGCGTTAATGTCTGGC
TTCTGATAAAGCGGGCCATGTTAAGGGCGGTTTTTTCCTGTTTGGTCACTGATGCCTCCGTGTAAGGGGG
ATTTCTGTTCATGGGGGTAATGATACCGATGAAACGAGAGAGGATGCTCACGATACGGGTTACTGATGAT
GAACATGCCCGGTTACTGGAACGTTGTGAGGGTAAACAACTGGCGGTATGGATGCGGCGGGACCAGAGAA
AAATCACTCAGGGTCAATGCCAGCGCTTCGTTAATACAGATGTAGGTGTTCCACAGGGTAGCCAGCAGCA
TCCTGCGATGCAGATCCGGAACATAATGGTGCAGGGCGCTGACTTCCGCGTTTCCAGACTTTACGAAACA
CGGAAACCGAAGACCATTCATGTTGTTGCTCAGGTCGCAGACGTTTTGCAGCAGCAGTCGCTTCACGTTC
GCTCGCGTATCGGTGATTCATTCTGCTAACCAGTAAGGCAACCCCGCCAGCCTAGCCGGGTCCTCAACGA
CAGGAGCACGATCATGCGCACCCGTGGGGCCGCCATGCCGGCGATAATGGCCTGCTTCTCGCCGAAACGT
TTGGTGGCGGGACCAGTGACGAAGGCTTGAGCGAGGGCGTGCAAGATTCCGAATACCGCAAGCGACAGGC
CGATCATCGTCGCGCTCCAGCGAAAGCGGTCCTCGCCGAAAATGACCCAGAGCGCTGCCGGCACCTGTCC
TACGAGTTGCATGATAAAGAAGACAGTCATAAGTGCGGCGACGATAGTCATGCCCCGCGCCCACCGGAAG
GAGCTGACTGGGTTGAAGGCTCTCAAGGGCATCGGTCGAGATCCCGGTGCCTAATGAGTGAGCTAACTTA
CATTAATTGCGTTGCGCTCACTGCCCGCTTTCCAGTCGGGAAACCTGTCGTGCCAGCTGCATTAATGAAT
CGGCCAACGCGCGGGGAGAGGCGGTTTGCGTATTGGGCGCCAGGGTGGTTTTTCTTTTCACCAGTGAGAC
GGGCAACAGCTGATTGCCCTTCACCGCCTGGCCCTGAGAGAGTTGCAGCAAGCGGTCCACGCTGGTTTGC
CCCAGCAGGCGAAAATCCTGTTTGATGGTGGTTAACGGCGGGATATAACATGAGCTGTCTTCGGTATCGT
CGTATCCCACTACCGAGATATCCGCACCAACGCGCAGCCCGGACTCGGTAATGGCGCGCATTGCGCCCAG
CGCCATCTGATCGTTGGCAACCAGCATCGCAGTGGGAACGATGCCCTCATTCAGCATTTGCATGGTTTGT
TGAAAACCGGACATGGCACTCCAGTCGCCTTCCCGTTCCGCTATCGGCTGAATTTGATTGCGAGTGAGAT
ATTTATGCCAGCCAGCCAGACGCAGACGCGCCGAGACAGAACTTAATGGGCCCGCTAACAGCGCGATTTG
CTGGTGACCCAATGCGACCAGATGCTCCACGCCCAGTCGCGTACCGTCTTCATGGGAGAAAATAATACTG
TTGATGGGTGTCTGGTCAGAGACATCAAGAAATAACGCCGGAACATTAGTGCAGGCAGCTTCCACAGCAA
TGGCATCCTGGTCATCCAGCGGATAGTTAATGATCAGCCCACTGACGCGTTGCGCGAGAAGATTGTGCAC
CGCCGCTTTACAGGCTTCGACGCCGCTTCGTTCTACCATCGACACCACCACGCTGGCACCCAGTTGATCG
GCGCGAGATTTAATCGCCGCGACAATTTGCGACGGCGCGTGCAGGGCCAGACTGGAGGTGGCAACGCCAA
TCAGCAACGACTGTTTGCCCGCCAGTTGTTGTGCCACGCGGTTGGGAATGTAATTCAGCTCCGCCATCGC
CGCTTCCACTTTTTCCCGCGTTTTCGCAGAAACGTGGCTGGCCTGGTTCACCACGCGGGAAACGGTCTGA
TAAGAGACACCGGCATACTCTGCGACATCGTATAACGTTACTGGTTTCACATTCACCACCCTGAATTGAC
TCTCTTCCGGGCGCTATCATGCCATACCGCGAAAGGTTTTGCGCCATTCGATGGTGTCCGGGATCTCGAC
GCTCTCCCTTATGCGACTCCTGCATTAGGAAGCAGCCCAGTAGTAGGTTGAGGCCGTTGAGCACCGCCGC
CGCAAGGAATGGTGCATGCAAGGAGATGGCGCCCAACAGTCCCCCGGCCACGGGGCCTGCCACCATACCC
ACGCCGAAACAAGCGCTCATGAGCCCGAAGTGGCGAGCCCGATCTTCCCCATCGGTGATGTCGGCGATAT
AGGCGCCAGCAACCGCACCTGTGGCGCCGGTGATGCCGGCCACGATGCGTCCGGCGTAGAGGATCGAGAT
CTGAATTCGCGGCCGCTTCTAGAGCGATCCCGCGAAATTAATACGACTCACTATAGGGGAATTGTGAGCG
GATAACAATTCCCCACTAGAAATAATTTTGTTTAACTTTAAGAAGGAGATATACATATGCGTACAGAATA
TTGTGGACAGCTCCGTTTGTCCCACGTGGGGCAGCAGGTGACTCTGTGTGGTTGGGTCAACCGTCGTCGT
GATCTTGGTAGCCTGATCTTCATCGATATGCGCGACCGCGAAGGTATCGTGCAGGTATTTTTCGATCCGG
ATCGTGCGGACGCGTTAAAGCTGGCCTCTGAACTGCGTAATGAGTTCTGCATTCAGGTCACGGGCACCGT
ACGTGCGCGTGACGAAAAAAATATTAACCGCGATATGGCGACCGGCGAAATCGAAGTGCTGGCGTCCTCG
CTGACTATCATCAACCGCGCAGATGTTCTGCCGCTTGACTCTAACCACGTCAACACCGAAGAAGCGCGTC
TGAAATACCGCTACCTCGACCTGCGTCGTCCGGAAATGGCTCAGCGCCTGAAAACCCGCGCTAAAATCAC
CAGCCTGGTGCGCCGTTTTATGGATGACCACGGCTTCCTCGACATCGAAACTCCGATGCTGACCAAAGCC
ACGCCGGAAGGCGCGCGTGACTACCTGGTGCCTTCTCGTGTGCACAAAGGTAAGTTCTACGCACTGCCGC
AATCCCCGCAGTTGTTCAAACAGCTGCTGATGATGTCCGGTTTTGACCGTTACTATCAGATCGTTAAATG
CTTCCGTGACGAAGACCTGCGTGCTGACCGTCAGCCTGAGTTTACTCAGATCGATGTGGAAACTTCTTTC
ATGACCGCGCCGCAAGTGCGTGAAGTGATGGAAGCGCTGGTGCGTCATCTGTGGCTGGAAGTGAAGGGTG
TGGATCTGGGCGATTTCCCGGTAATGACCTTTGCGGAAGCAGAACGCCGTTATGGTTCTGATAAACCGGA
TCTGCGTAACCCGATGGAACTGACTGACGTTGCTGATCTGCTGAAATCTGTTGAGTTTGCTGTATTTGCA
GGTCCGGCGAACGATCCGAAAGGTCGCGTAGCGGCTCTGCGCGTTCCGGGCGGCGCATCGCTGACCCGTA
AGCAGATCGACGAATACGGTAACTTCGTTAAAATCTACGGCGCGAAAGGTCTGGCTTACATCAAAGTTAA
CGAACGCGCGAAAGGTCTGGAAGGTATCAACAGCCCGGTAGCGAAGTTCCTTAATGCAGAAATCATCGAA
GACATCCTGGATCGTACTGCCGCGCAAGATGGCGATATGATTTTCTTCGGTGCCGACAACAAGAAAATTG
TTGCCGACGCGATGGGTGCACTGCGCCTGAAAGTGGGTAAAGACCTTGGTCTGACCGACGAAAGCAAATG
GGCACCGCTGTGGGTTATCGACTTCCCGATGTTTGAAGACGACGGTGAAGGCGGCCTGACGGCAATGCAC
CATCCGTTCACCTCACCGAAAGATATGACGGCGGCAGAACTGAAAGCTGCACCGGAAAATGCGGTGGCGA
ACGCTTACGATATGGTCATCAATGGTTACGAAGTGGGCGGTGGTTCAGTACGTATCCATAATGGTGATAT
GCAGCAGACGGTGTTTGGTATTCTGGGTATCAACGAAGAGGAACAGCGCGAGAAGTTCGGCTTCCTGCTC
GACGCTCTGAAATACGGTACTCCGCCGCACGCAGGTCTGGCATTCGGTCTTGACCGTCTGACCATGCTGC
TGACCGGCACCGACAATATCCGTGACGTTATCGCCTTCCCGAAAACCACGGCGGCAGCGTGTCTGATGAC
TGAAGCACCGAGCTTTGCTAACCCGACTGCACTGGCTGAGCTGAGCATTCAGGTTGTGAAGAAGGCTGAG
AATAACCACCACCACCACCACCACTAATTATCTGTTAGTTTTTTTCTACTAGACTGCTAACAAAGCCCGA
AAGGAAGCTGAGTTGGCTGCTGCCACCGCTGA
